Addgene plasmid #215236: shRNA_circHUWE1_1
Purpose: Supression of shcircHUWE1(19,20)_1 expression
Depositing lab: Sefi Rosenbluh. Depositing organization: Monash University. Publication: Systematic loss-of-function screens identify pathway-specific functional circular RNAs. Liu L, Neve M, Perlaza-Jimenez L, Xi X, Purcell J, Hawdon A, Conn SJ, Zenker J, Tamayo P, Goodall GJ, Rosenbluh J. Nat Cell Biol. 2024 Aug;26(8):1359-1372. doi: 10.1038/s41556-024-01467-y. Epub 2024 Aug 2. PubMed 39095657.
Backbone
  Vector backbone: pLKO.1
  Vector type: Lentiviral
  Selectable markers: Puromycin
Growth in bacteria
  Bacterial resistance: Ampicillin, 100 μg/mL
  Growth temperature: 37°C
  Growth strain: NEB Stable
  Copy number: High Copy
Gene/Insert
  Gene/Insert name: circHUWE1 shRNA 1
  gRNA/shRNA sequence: TGAGCCTAATCAGCAGGGATA
  Species: H. sapiens (human)
  Entrez Gene: HUWE1 (a.k.a. ARF-BP1, HECTH9, HSPC272, Ib772, LASU1, MRXST, MULE, URE-B1, UREB1)
  Cloning method: Restriction Enzyme; 5′ cloning site unknown (unknown if destroyed)
Terms and licenses: Academic/Nonprofit Terms; Industry Terms: Not Available to Industry
How to cite: shRNA_circHUWE1_1 was a gift from Sefi Rosenbluh (Addgene plasmid # 215236 ; http://n2t.net/addgene:215236 ; RRID:Addgene_215236)
