[The description below was written by a language model from this plasmid's Addgene catalogue record and pLannotate feature annotations shown in this document.]
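Description:
shRNA_circHUWE1_1 is a third-generation-style lentiviral shRNA vector built on the pLKO.1 backbone and designed to knock down a circular RNA derived from the human HUWE1 gene; the record's purpose field refers to circHUWE1(19,20), which suggests a circle formed from exons 19 and 20, although the record does not spell this out. The insert is a 21-nucleotide shRNA target sequence placed downstream of the human U6 promoter, an RNA polymerase III promoter that drives hairpin transcription. The hairpin itself is not annotated in the feature table, but it would sit in the gap between the U6 promoter and the cPPT/CTS element. The restriction sites used for cloning are not recorded.

The viral portion runs from a chimeric RSV promoter/truncated HIV-1 5' LTR, which allows Tat-independent production of genomic RNA, through the Ψ packaging signal with a gag fragment, the Rev response element for nuclear export of the unspliced transcript, the U6-shRNA cassette and the cPPT/CTS, to a self-inactivating ΔU3 3' LTR. A human PGK promoter drives puromycin N-acetyltransferase, so transduced mammalian cells can be selected with puromycin. Outside the LTRs are an SV40 poly(A) signal and SV40 origin, an f1 origin, remnants of lac and T7/T3 promoter elements from the parental cloning vector, and the bacterial maintenance module, consisting of a high-copy ColE1/pUC origin and ampicillin resistance. The full 7,084-nt sequence was annotated. The plasmid comes from a study using loss-of-function screens to identify functional circular RNAs, and it is one of several numbered hairpins used for stable knockdown of this circRNA in human cells.
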