Features (pLannotate 1.2.2; 25 found; start..end, strand, type, name):
    529..1128    +  CDS            PuroR: puromycin N-acetyltransferase; pac from Streptomyces alboniger; confers resistance to puromycin
   1171..1254    +  CDS            nef (fragment): NEF_HV1Z2 - Experimental evidence at protein level: Swiss-Prot protein existence level 1. Extracellular Nef protein targets CD4(+) T-lymphocytes for apoptosis by interacting with CXCR4 surface receptors. From Human immunodeficiency virus type 1 group M subtype D (isolate Z2/CDC-Z34) (HIV-1).
   1256..1489    +  LTR            3' LTR (ΔU3): self-inactivating 3' long terminal repeat (LTR) from HIV-1
   1561..1682    +  polyA_signal   SV40 poly(A) signal: SV40 polyadenylation signal
   1722..1857    +  rep_origin     SV40 ori: SV40 origin of replication
   1878..1896    -  promoter       T7 promoter: promoter for bacteriophage T7 RNA polymerase
   1904..2059    +  CDS            lacZα (fragment): LacZα fragment of β-galactosidase; lacZ fragment
   2064..2492    +  rep_origin     f1 ori (sequence partly withheld): f1 bacteriophage origin of replication; arrow indicates direction of (+) strand synthesis
   2545..2649    +  promoter       AmpR promoter: bla
   2650..3510    +  CDS            AmpR: β-lactamase; bla; confers resistance to ampicillin, carbenicillin, and related antibiotics
   3681..4269    +  rep_origin     ori: high-copy-number ColE1/pMB1/pBR322/pUC origin of replication
   4452..4544    +  CDS            lacI (fragment): lac repressor; lacI; The lac repressor binds to the lac operator to inhibit transcription in E. coli. This inhibition can be relieved by adding lactose or isopropyl-β-D-thiogalactopyranoside (IPTG).
   4557..4578    +  protein_bind   CAP binding site: CAP binding activates transcription in the presence of cAMP. E. coli catabolite activator protein
   4593..4623    +  promoter       lac promoter: promoter for the E. coli lac operon
   4631..4647    +  protein_bind   lac operator: The lac repressor binds to the lac operator to inhibit transcription in E. coli. This inhibition can be relieved by adding lactose or isopropyl-β-D-thiogalactopyranoside (IPTG). lac repressor encoded by lacI
   4692..4710    +  promoter       T3 promoter: promoter for bacteriophage T3 RNA polymerase
   4738..4964    +  promoter       RSV promoter: Rous sarcoma virus enhancer/promoter
   4965..5145    +  LTR            5' LTR (truncated): truncated 5' long terminal repeat (LTR) from HIV-1
   5192..5317    +  misc_feature   HIV-1 Ψ: packaging signal of human immunodeficiency virus type 1
   5301..5664    +  CDS            HIV-1 gag (fragment): gag protein from human immunodeficiency virus 1; gag
   5810..6043    +  misc_feature   RRE: The Rev response element (RRE) of HIV-1 allows for Rev-dependent mRNA export from the nucleus to the cytoplasm.
   6420..6520    +  CDS            Rev (fragment): human immunodeficiency virus 1 (HIV-1) Rev protein; rev; enhances nuclear export of unspliced and incompletely spliced viral mRNAs
   6570..6810    +  promoter       U6 promoter: RNA polymerase III promoter for human U6 snRNA
   6915..7032    +  misc_feature   cPPT/CTS: central polypurine tract and central termination sequence of HIV-1
   7081..507     +  promoter       hPGK promoter (across the origin): human phosphoglycerate kinase 1 promoter
>Addgene plasmid #215236 | shRNA_circHUWE1_1 | addgene full sequence | sequence record 461199 | Addgene NGS Result
TTGGGGTTGCGCCTTTTCCAAGGCAGCCCTGGGTTTGCGCAGGGACGCGGCTGCTCTGGGCGTGGTTCCG
GGAAACGCAGCGGCGCCGACCCTGGGTCTCGCACATTCTTCACGTCCGTTCGCAGCGTCACCCGGATCTT
CGCCGCTACCCTTGTGGGCCCCCCGGCGACGCTTCCTGCTCCGCCCCTAAGTCGGGAAGGTTCCTTGCGG
TTCGCGGCGTGCCGGACGTGACAAACGGAAGCCGCACGTCTCACTAGTACCCTCGCAGACGGACAGCGCC
AGGGAGCAATGGCAGCGCGCCGACCGCGATGGGCTGTGGCCAATAGCGGCTGCTCAGCAGGGCGCGCCGA
GAGCAGCGGCCGGGAAGGGGCGGTGCGGGAGGCGGGGTGTGGGGCGGTAGTGTGGGCCCTGTTCCTGCCC
GCGCGGTGTTCCGCATTCTGCAAGCCTCCGGAGCGCACGTCGGCAGTCGGCTCCCTCGTTGACCGAATCA
CCGACCTCTCTCCCCAGGGGGATCCACCGGAGCTTACCATGACCGAGTACAAGCCCACGGTGCGCCTCGC
CACCCGCGACGACGTCCCCAGGGCCGTACGCACCCTCGCCGCCGCGTTCGCCGACTACCCCGCCACGCGC
CACACCGTCGATCCGGACCGCCACATCGAGCGGGTCACCGAGCTGCAAGAACTCTTCCTCACGCGCGTCG
GGCTCGACATCGGCAAGGTGTGGGTCGCGGACGACGGCGCCGCGGTGGCGGTCTGGACCACGCCGGAGAG
CGTCGAAGCGGGGGCGGTGTTCGCCGAGATCGGCCCGCGCATGGCCGAGTTGAGCGGTTCCCGGCTGGCC
GCGCAGCAACAGATGGAAGGCCTCCTGGCGCCGCACCGGCCCAAGGAGCCCGCGTGGTTCCTGGCCACCG
TCGGCGTCTCGCCCGACCACCAGGGCAAGGGTCTGGGCAGCGCCGTCGTGCTCCCCGGAGTGGAGGCGGC
CGAGCGCGCCGGGGTGCCCGCCTTCCTGGAGACCTCCGCGCCCCGCAACCTCCCCTTCTACGAGCGGCTC
GGCTTCACCGTCACCGCCGACGTCGAGGTGCCCGAAGGACCGCGCACCTGGTGCATGACCCGCAAGCCCG
GTGCCTGACGCCCGCCCCACGACCCGCAGCGCCCGACCGAAAGGAGCGCACGACCCCATGCATCGGTACC
TTTAAGACCAATGACTTACAAGGCAGCTGTAGATCTTAGCCACTTTTTAAAAGAAAAGGGGGGACTGGAA
GGGCTAATTCACTCCCAACGAAGACAAGATCTGCTTTTTGCTTGTACTGGGTCTCTCTGGTTAGACCAGA
TCTGAGCCTGGGAGCTCTCTGGCTAACTAGGGAACCCACTGCTTAAGCCTCAATAAAGCTTGCCTTGAGT
GCTTCAAGTAGTGTGTGCCCGTCTGTTGTGTGACTCTGGTAACTAGAGATCCCTCAGACCCTTTTAGTCA
GTGTGGAAAATCTCTAGCAGTAGTAGTTCATGTCATCTTATTATTCAGTATTTATAACTTGCAAAGAAAT
GAATATCAGAGAGTGAGAGGAACTTGTTTATTGCAGCTTATAATGGTTACAAATAAAGCAATAGCATCAC
AAATTTCACAAATAAAGCATTTTTTTCACTGCATTCTAGTTGTGGTTTGTCCAAACTCATCAATGTATCT
TATCATGTCTGGCTCTAGCTATCCCGCCCCTAACTCCGCCCATCCCGCCCCTAACTCCGCCCAGTTCCGC
CCATTCTCCGCCCCATGGCTGACTAATTTTTTTTATTTATGCAGAGGCCGAGGCCGCCTCGGCCTCTGAG
CTATTCCAGAAGTAGTGAGGAGGCTTTTTTGGAGGCCTAGGGACGTACCCAATTCGCCCTATAGTGAGTC
GTATTACGCGCGCTCACTGGCCGTCGTTTTACAACGTCGTGACTGGGAAAACCCTGGCGTTACCCAACTT
AATCGCCTTGCAGCACATCCCCCTTTCGCCAGCTGGCGTAATAGCGAAGAGGCCCGCACCGATCGCCCTT
CCCAACAGTTGCGCAGCCTGAATGGCGAATGGG
[124 nt withheld, positions 2064-2187]
C
[91 nt withheld, positions 2189-2279]
A
[49 nt withheld, positions 2281-2329]
CCTTTGACGTTGGAGTCCACGTTCTTT
[37 nt withheld, positions 2357-2393]
ACCCTATCTCGGTCTATTCTTTTGATTTATAAGGGATTTTGCCGATTTCGGCCTATTGGTTAAAAAATGA
GCTGATTTAACAAAAATTTAACGCGAATTTTAACAAAATATTAACGCTTACAATTTAGGTGGCACTTTTC
GGGGAAATGTGCGCGGAACCCCTATTTGTTTATTTTTCTAAATACATTCAAATATGTATCCGCTCATGAG
ACAATAACCCTGATAAATGCTTCAATAATATTGAAAAAGGAAGAGTATGAGTATTCAACATTTCCGTGTC
GCCCTTATTCCCTTTTTTGCGGCATTTTGCCTTCCTGTTTTTGCTCACCCAGAAACGCTGGTGAAAGTAA
AAGATGCTGAAGATCAGTTGGGTGCACGAGTGGGTTACATCGAACTGGATCTCAACAGCGGTAAGATCCT
TGAGAGTTTTCGCCCCGAAGAACGTTTTCCAATGATGAGCACTTTTAAAGTTCTGCTATGTGGCGCGGTA
TTATCCCGTATTGACGCCGGGCAAGAGCAACTCGGTCGCCGCATACACTATTCTCAGAATGACTTGGTTG
AGTACTCACCAGTCACAGAAAAGCATCTTACGGATGGCATGACAGTAAGAGAATTATGCAGTGCTGCCAT
AACCATGAGTGATAACACTGCGGCCAACTTACTTCTGACAACGATCGGAGGACCGAAGGAGCTAACCGCT
TTTTTGCACAACATGGGGGATCATGTAACTCGCCTTGATCGTTGGGAACCGGAGCTGAATGAAGCCATAC
CAAACGACGAGCGTGACACCACGATGCCTGTAGCAATGGCAACAACGTTGCGCAAACTATTAACTGGCGA
ACTACTTACTCTAGCTTCCCGGCAACAATTAATAGACTGGATGGAGGCGGATAAAGTTGCAGGACCACTT
CTGCGCTCGGCCCTTCCGGCTGGCTGGTTTATTGCTGATAAATCTGGAGCCGGTGAGCGTGGGTCTCGCG
GTATCATTGCAGCACTGGGGCCAGATGGTAAGCCCTCCCGTATCGTAGTTATCTACACGACGGGGAGTCA
GGCAACTATGGATGAACGAAATAGACAGATCGCTGAGATAGGTGCCTCACTGATTAAGCATTGGTAACTG
TCAGACCAAGTTTACTCATATATACTTTAGATTGATTTAAAACTTCATTTTTAATTTAAAAGGATCTAGG
TGAAGATCCTTTTTGATAATCTCATGACCAAAATCCCTTAACGTGAGTTTTCGTTCCACTGAGCGTCAGA
CCCCGTAGAAAAGATCAAAGGATCTTCTTGAGATCCTTTTTTTCTGCGCGTAATCTGCTGCTTGCAAACA
AAAAAACCACCGCTACCAGCGGTGGTTTGTTTGCCGGATCAAGAGCTACCAACTCTTTTTCCGAAGGTAA
CTGGCTTCAGCAGAGCGCAGATACCAAATACTGTTCTTCTAGTGTAGCCGTAGTTAGGCCACCACTTCAA
GAACTCTGTAGCACCGCCTACATACCTCGCTCTGCTAATCCTGTTACCAGTGGCTGCTGCCAGTGGCGAT
AAGTCGTGTCTTACCGGGTTGGACTCAAGACGATAGTTACCGGATAAGGCGCAGCGGTCGGGCTGAACGG
GGGGTTCGTGCACACAGCCCAGCTTGGAGCGAACGACCTACACCGAACTGAGATACCTACAGCGTGAGCT
ATGAGAAAGCGCCACGCTTCCCGAAGGGAGAAAGGCGGACAGGTATCCGGTAAGCGGCAGGGTCGGAACA
GGAGAGCGCACGAGGGAGCTTCCAGGGGGAAACGCCTGGTATCTTTATAGTCCTGTCGGGTTTCGCCACC
TCTGACTTGAGCGTCGATTTTTGTGATGCTCGTCAGGGGGGCGGAGCCTATGGAAAAACGCCAGCAACGC
GGCCTTTTTACGGTTCCTGGCCTTTTGCTGGCCTTTTGCTCACATGTTCTTTCCTGCGTTATCCCCTGAT
TCTGTGGATAACCGTATTACCGCCTTTGAGTGAGCTGATACCGCTCGCCGCAGCCGAACGACCGAGCGCA
GCGAGTCAGTGAGCGAGGAAGCGGAAGAGCGCCCAATACGCAAACCGCCTCTCCCCGCGCGTTGGCCGAT
TCATTAATGCAGCTGGCACGACAGGTTTCCCGACTGGAAAGCGGGCAGTGAGCGCAACGCAATTAATGTG
AGTTAGCTCACTCATTAGGCACCCCAGGCTTTACACTTTATGCTTCCGGCTCGTATGTTGTGTGGAATTG
TGAGCGGATAACAATTTCACACAGGAAACAGCTATGACCATGATTACGCCAAGCGCGCAATTAACCCTCA
CTAAAGGGAACAAAAGCTGGAGCTGCAAGCTTAATGTAGTCTTATGCAATACTCTTGTAGTCTTGCAACA
TGGTAACGATGAGTTAGCAACATGCCTTACAAGGAGAGAAAAAGCACCGTGCATGCCGATTGGTGGAAGT
AAGGTGGTACGATCGTGCCTTATTAGGAAGGCAACAGACGGGTCTGACATGGATTGGACGAACCACTGAA
TTGCCGCATTGCAGAGATATTGTATTTAAGTGCCTAGCTCGATACATAAACGGGTCTCTCTGGTTAGACC
AGATCTGAGCCTGGGAGCTCTCTGGCTAACTAGGGAACCCACTGCTTAAGCCTCAATAAAGCTTGCCTTG
AGTGCTTCAAGTAGTGTGTGCCCGTCTGTTGTGTGACTCTGGTAACTAGAGATCCCTCAGACCCTTTTAG
TCAGTGTGGAAAATCTCTAGCAGTGGCGCCCGAACAGGGACTTGAAAGCGAAAGGGAAACCAGAGGAGCT
CTCTCGACGCAGGACTCGGCTTGCTGAAGCGCGCACGGCAAGAGGCGAGGGGCGGCGACTGGTGAGTACG
CCAAAAATTTTGACTAGCGGAGGCTAGAAGGAGAGAGATGGGTGCGAGAGCGTCAGTATTAAGCGGGGGA
GAATTAGATCGCGATGGGAAAAAATTCGGTTAAGGCCAGGGGGAAAGAAAAAATATAAATTAAAACATAT
AGTATGGGCAAGCAGGGAGCTAGAACGATTCGCAGTTAATCCTGGCCTGTTAGAAACATCAGAAGGCTGT
AGACAAATACTGGGACAGCTACAACCATCCCTTCAGACAGGATCAGAAGAACTTAGATCATTATATAATA
CAGTAGCAACCCTCTATTGTGTGCATCAAAGGATAGAGATAAAAGACACCAAGGAAGCTTTAGACAAGAT
AGAGGAAGAGCAAAACAAAAGTAAGACCACCGCACAGCAAGCGGCCGCTGATCTTCAGACCTGGAGGAGG
AGATATGAGGGACAATTGGAGAAGTGAATTATATAAATATAAAGTAGTAAAAATTGAACCATTAGGAGTA
GCACCCACCAAGGCAAAGAGAAGAGTGGTGCAGAGAGAAAAAAGAGCAGTGGGAATAGGAGCTTTGTTCC
TTGGGTTCTTGGGAGCAGCAGGAAGCACTATGGGCGCAGCGTCAATGACGCTGACGGTACAGGCCAGACA
ATTATTGTCTGGTATAGTGCAGCAGCAGAACAATTTGCTGAGGGCTATTGAGGCGCAACAGCATCTGTTG
CAACTCACAGTCTGGGGCATCAAGCAGCTCCAGGCAAGAATCCTGGCTGTGGAAAGATACCTAAAGGATC
AACAGCTCCTGGGGATTTGGGGTTGCTCTGGAAAACTCATTTGCACCACTGCTGTGCCTTGGAATGCTAG
TTGGAGTAATAAATCTCTGGAACAGATTTGGAATCACACGACCTGGATGGAGTGGGACAGAGAAATTAAC
AATTACACAAGCTTAATACACTCCTTAATTGAAGAATCGCAAAACCAGCAAGAAAAGAATGAACAAGAAT
TATTGGAATTAGATAAATGGGCAAGTTTGTGGAATTGGTTTAACATAACAAATTGGCTGTGGTATATAAA
ATTATTCATAATGATAGTAGGAGGCTTGGTAGGTTTAAGAATAGTTTTTGCTGTACTTTCTATAGTGAAT
AGAGTTAGGCAGGGATATTCACCATTATCGTTTCAGACCCACCTCCCAACCCCGAGGGGACCCGACAGGC
CCGAAGGAATAGAAGAAGAAGGTGGAGAGAGAGACAGAGACAGATCCATTCGATTAGTGAACGGATCTCG
ACGGTATCGATCACGAGACTAGCCTCGAGCGGCCGCCCCCTTCACCGAGGGCCTATTTCCCATGATTCCT
TCATATTTGCATATACGATACAAGGCTGTTAGAGAGATAATTGGAATTAATTTGACTGTAAACACAAAGA
TATTAGTACAAAATACGTGACGTAGAAAGTAATAATTTCTTGGGTAGTTTGCAGTTTTAAAATTATGTTT
TAAAATGGACTATCATATGCTTACCGTAACTTGAAAGTATTTCGATTTCTTGGCTTTATATATCTTGTGG
AAAGGACGAAACACCGGTGAGCCTAATCAGCAGGGATACTCGAGTATCCCTGCTGATTAGGCTCATTTTT
GAATTCTCGACCTCGAGACAAATGGCAGTATTCATCCACAATTTTAAAAGAAAAGGGGGGATTGGGGGGT
ACAGTGCAGGGGAAAGAATAGTAGACATAATAGCAACAGACATACAAACTAAAGAATTACAAAAACAAAT
TACAAAAATTCAAAATTTTCGGGTTTATTACAGGGACAGCAGAGATCCACTTTGGCCGCGGCTCGAGGGG
G
